>Addgene plasmid #171270 | Flag-neo-PP1-Gamma | addgene full sequence | sequence record 335789 | Addgene NGS Result
CCATTCGCCATTCAGGCTGCGCAACTGTTGGGAAGGGCGATCGGTGCGGGCCTCTTCGCTATTACGCCAG
CTGGCGAAAGGGGGATGTGCTGCAAGGCGATTAAGTTGGGTAACGCCAGGGTTTTCCCAGTCACGACGTT
GTAAAACGACGGCCAGTGCCAAGCTGATCTATACATTGAATCAATATTGGCAATTAGCCATATTAGTCAT
TGGTTATATAGCATAAATCAATATTGGCTATTGGCCATTGCATACGTTGTATCTATATCATAATATGTAC
ATTTATATTGGCTCATGTCCAATATGACCGCCATGTTGACATTGATTATTGACTAGTTATTAATAGTAAT
CAATTACGGGGTCATTAGTTCATAGCCCATATATGGAGTTCCGCGTTACATAACTTACGGTAAATGGCCC
GCCTGGCTGACCGCCCAACGACCCCCGCCCATTGACGTCAATAATGACGTATGTTCCCATAGTAACGCCA
ATAGGGACTTTCCATTGACGTCAATGGGTGGAGTATTTACGGTAAACTGCCCACTTGGCAGTACATCAAG
TGTATCATATGCCAAGTCCGCCCCCTATTGACGTCAATGACGGTAAATGGCCCGCCTGGCATTATGCCCA
GTACATGACCTTACGGGACTTTCCTACTTGGCAGTACATCTACGTATTAGTCATCGCTATTACCATGGTG
ATGCGGTTTTGGCAGTACACCAATGGGCGTGGATAGCGGTTTGACTCACGGGGATTTCCAAGTCTCCACC
CCATTGACGTCAATGGGAGTTTGTTTTGGCACCAAAATCAACGGGACTTTCCAAAATGTCGTAATAACCC
CGCCCCGTTGACGCAAATGGGCGGTAGGCGTGTACGGTGGGAGGTCTATATAAGCAGAGCTCGTTTAGTG
AACCGTCAGAATTAACCATGGACTACAAAGACCATGACGGTGATTATAAAGATCATGACATCGATTACAA
GGATGACGATGACAAGCTTATGGCGGATTTAGATAAACTCAACATCGACAGCATTATCCAACGGCTGCTG
GAAGTGAGAGGGTCCAAGCCTGGTAAGAATGTCCAGCTTCAGGAGAATGAAATCAGAGGACTGTGCTTAA
AGTCTCGTGAAATCTTTCTCAGTCAGCCTATCCTACTAGAACTTGAAGCACCACTCAAAATATGTGGTGA
CATCCATGGACAATACTATGATTTGCTGCGACTTTTTGAGTACGGTGGTTTCCCACCAGAAAGCAACTAC
CTGTTTCTTGGGGACTATGTGGACAGGGGAAAGCAGTCATTGGAGACGATCTGCCTCTTACTGGCCTACA
AAATAAAATATCCTGAGAATTTTTTTCTTCTCAGAGGGAACCATGAATGTGCCAGTATCAACAGAATTTA
TGGATTTTATGATGAATGTAAAAGAAGATACAACATTAAACTATGGAAAACTTTCACAGACTGTTTTAAC
TGTTTACCGATAGCAGCCATCGTGGATGAGAAGATATTCTGCTGTCATGGAGGTTTATCACCAGATCTTC
AATCTATGGAGCAGATTCGGCGAATTATGCGACCAACTGATGTACCAGATCAAGGTCTTCTTTGTGATCT
TTTGTGGTCTGACCCCGATAAAGATGTCTTAGGCTGGGGTGAAAATGACAGAGGAGTGTCCTTCACATTT
GGTGCAGAAGTGGTTGCAAAATTTCTCCATAAGCATGATTTGGATCTTATATGTAGAGCCCATCAGGTGG
TTGAAGATGGATATGAATTTTTTGCAAAGAGGCAGTTGGTCACTCTGTTTTCTGCGCCCAATTATTGCGG
AGAGTTTGACAATGCAGGTGCCATGATGAGTGTGGATGAAACACTAATGTGTTCTTTTCAGATTTTAAAG
CCTGCAGAGAAAAAGAAGCCAAATGCCACGAGACCTGTAACGCCTCCAAGGGGTATGATCACAAAGCAAG
CAAAGAAATAGGGATCCCGGGTGGCATCCCTGTGACCCCTCCCCAGTGCCTCTCCTGGCCCTGGAAGTTG
CCACTCCAGTGCCCACCAGCCTTGTCCTAATAAAATTAAGTTGCATCATTTTGTCTGACTAGGTGTCCTT
CTATAATATTATGGGGTGGAGGGGGGTGGTATGGAGCAAGGGGCAAGTTGGGAAGACAACCTGTAGGGCC
TGCGGGGTCTATTGGGAACCAAGCTGGAGTGCAGTGGCACAATCTTGGCTCACTGCAATCTCCGCCTCCT
GGGTTCAAGCGATTCTCCTGCCTCAGCCTCCCGAGTTGTTGGGATTCCAGGCATGCATGACCAGGCTCAG
CTAATTTTTGTTTTTTTGGTAGAGACGGGGTTTCACCATATTGGCCAGGCTGGTCTCCAACTCCTAATCT
CAGGTGATCTACCCACCTTGGCCTCCCAAATTGCTGGGATTACAGGCGTGAACCACTGCTCCCTTCCCTG
TCCTTCTGATTTTAAAATAACTATACCAGCAGGAGGACGTCCAGACACAGCATAGGCTACCTGGCCATGC
CCAACCGGTGGGACATTTGAGTTGCTTGCTTGGCACTGTCCTCTCATGCGTTGGGTCCACTCAGTAGATG
CCTGTTGAATTGGGTACGCGGCCAGCTTGGCTGTGGAATGTGTGTCAGTTAGGGTGTGGAAAGTCCCCAG
GCTCCCCAGCAGGCAGAAGTATGCAAAGCATGCATCTCAATTAGTCAGCAACCAGGTGTGGAAAGTCCCC
AGGCTCCCCAGCAGGCAGAAGTATGCAAAGCATGCATCTCAATTAGTCAGCAACCATAGTCCCGCCCCTA
ACTCCGCCCATCCCGCCCCTAACTCCGCCCAGTTCCGCCCATTCTCCGCCCCATGGCTGACTAATTTTTT
TTATTTATGCAGAGGCCGAGGCCGCCTCGGCCTCTGAGCTATTCCAGAAGTAGTGAGGAGGCTTTTTTGG
AGGAATTGATCAGCTTGGGATCTGATCAAGAGACAGGATGAGGATCGTTTCGCATGATTGAACAAGATGG
ATTGCACGCAGGTTCTCCGGCCGCTTGGGTGGAGAGGCTATTCGGCTATGACTGGGCACAACAGACAATC
GGCTGCTCTGATGCCGCCGTGTTCCGGCTGTCAGCGCAGGGGCGCCCGGTTCTTTTTGTCAAGACCGACC
TGTCCGGTGCCCTGAATGAACTGCAGGACGAGGCAGCGCGGCTATCGTGGCTGGCCACGACGGGCGTTCC
TTGCGCAGCTGTGCTCGACGTTGTCACTGAAGCGGGAAGGGACTGGCTGCTATTGGGCGAAGTGCCGGGG
CAGGATCTCCTGTCATCTCACCTTGCTCCTGCCGAGAAAGTATCCATCATGGCTGATGCAATGCGGCGGC
TGCATACGCTTGATCCGGCTACCTGCCCATTCGACCACCAAGCGAAACATCGCATCGAGCGAGCACGTAC
TCGGATGGAAGCCGGTCTTGTCGATCAGGATGATCTGGACGAAGAGCATCAGGGGCTCGCGCCAGCCGAA
CTGTTCGCCAGGCTCAAGGCGCGCATGCCCGACGGCGAGGATCTCGTCGTGACCCATGGCGATGCCTGCT
TGCCGAATATCATGGTGGAAAATGGCCGCTTTTCTGGATTCATCGACTGTGGCCGGCTGGGTGTGGCGGA
CCGCTATCAGGACATAGCGTTGGCTACCCGTGATATTGCTGAAGAGCTTGGCGGCGAATGGGCTGACCGC
TTCCTCGTGCTTTACGGTATCGCCGCTCCCGATTCGCAGCGCATCGCCTTCTATCGCCTTCTTGACGAGT
TCTTCTGAGCGGGACTCTGGGGTTCGAAATGACCGACCAAGCGACGCCCAACCTGCCATCACGAGATTTC
GATTCCACCGCCGCCTTCTATGAAAGGTTGGGCTTCGGAATCGTTTTCCGGGACGCCGGCTGGATGATCC
TCCAGCGCGGGGATCTCATGCTGGAGTTCTTCGCCCACCCCGGGCTCGATCCCCTCGCGAGTTGGTTCAG
CTGCTGCCTGAGGCTGGACGACCTCGCGGAGTTCTACCGGCAGTGCAAATCCGTCGGCATCCAGGAAACC
AGCAGCGGCTATCCGCGCATCCATGCCCCCGAACTGCAGGAGTGGGGAGGCACGATGGCCGCTTTGGTCG
ACCCGGACGGGACGCTCCTGCGCCTGATACAGAACGAATTGCTTGCAGGCATCTCATGAGTGTGTCTTCC
CGTTTTCCGCCTGAGGTCACTGCGTGGATGGAGCGCTGGCGCCTGCTGCGCGACGGCGAGCTGCTCACCA
CCCACTCGCCAAGCTGGAACCGTAAAAAGGCCGCGTTGCTGGCGTTTTTCCATAGGCTCCGCCGATCATA
ATCAGCCATACCACATTTGTAGAGGTTTTACTTGCTTTAAAAAACCTCCCACACCTCCCCCTGAACCTGA
AACATAAAATGAATGCAATTGTTGTTGTTAACTTGTTTATTGCAGCTTATAATGGTTACAAATAAAGCAA
TAGCATCACAAATTTCACAAATAAAGCATTTTTTTCACTGCATTCTAGTTGTGGTTTGTCCAAACTCATC
AATGTATCTTATCATGTCTGGATCAATTCCCTATAGTGAGTCGTATTAAATTCGTAATCATGTCATAGCT
GTTTCCTGTGTGAAATTGTTATCCGCTCACAATTCCACACAACATACGAGCCGGAAGCATAAAGTGTAAA
GCCTGGGGTGCCTAATGAGTGAGCTAACTCACATTAATTGCGTTGCGCTCACTGCCCGCTTTCCAGTCGG
GAAACCTGTCGTGCCAGCTGCATTAATGAATCGGCCAACGCGCGGGGAGAGGCGGTTTGCGTATTGGGCG
CTCTTCCGCTTCCTCGCTCACTGACTCGCTGCGCTCGGTCGTTCGGCTGCGGCGAGCGGTATCAGCTCAC
TCAAAGGCGGTAATACGGTTATCCACAGAATCAGGGGATAACGCAGGAAAGAACATGTGAGCAAAAGGCC
AGCAAAAGGCCAGGAACCGTAAAAAGGCCGCGTTGCTGGCGTTTTTCCATAGGCTCCGCCCCCCTGACGA
GCATCACAAAAATCGACGCTCAAGTCAGAGGTGGCGAAACCCGACAGGACTATAAAGATACCAGGCGTTT
CCCCCTGGAAGCTCCCTCGTGCGCTCTCCTGTTCCGACCCTGCCGCTTACCGGATACCTGTCCGCCTTTC
TCCCTTCGGGAAGCGTGGCGCTTTCTCATAGCTCACGCTGTAGGTATCTCAGTTCGGTGTAGGTCGTTCG
CTCCAAGCTGGGCTGTGTGCACGAACCCCCCGTTCAGCCCGACCGCTGCGCCTTATCCGGTAACTATCGT
CTTGAGTCCAACCCGGTAAGACACGACTTATCGCCACTGGCAGCAGCCACTGGTAACAGGATTAGCAGAG
CGAGGTATGTAGGCGGTGCTACAGAGTTCTTGAAGTGGTGGCCTAACTACGGCTACACTAGAAGAACAGT
ATTTGGTATCTGCGCTCTGCTGAAGCCAGTTACCTTCGGAAAAAGAGTTGGTAGCTCTTGATCCGGCAAA
CAAACCACCGCTGGTAGCGGTGGTTTTTTTGTTTGCAAGCAGCAGATTACGCGCAGAAAAAAAGGATCTC
AAGAAGATCCTTTGATCTTTTCTACGGGGTCTGACGCTCAGTGGAACGAAAACTCACGTTAAGGGATTTT
GGTCATGAGATTATCAAAAAGGATCTTCACCTAGATCCTTTTAAATTAAAAATGAAGTTTTAAATCAATC
TAAAGTATATATGAGTAAACTTGGTCTGACAGTTACCAATGCTTAATCAGTGAGGCACCTATCTCAGCGA
TCTGTCTATTTCGTTCATCCATAGTTGCCTGACTCCCCGTCGTGTAGATAACTACGATACGGGAGGGCTT
ACCATCTGGCCCCAGTGCTGCAATGATACCGCGAGACCCACGCTCACCGGCTCCAGATTTATCAGCAATA
AACCAGCCAGCCGGAAGGGCCGAGCGCAGAAGTGGTCCTGCAACTTTATCCGCCTCCATCCAGTCTATTA
ATTGTTGCCGGGAAGCTAGAGTAAGTAGTTCGCCAGTTAATAGTTTGCGCAACGTTGTTGCCATTGCTAC
AGGCATCGTGGTGTCACGCTCGTCGTTTGGTATGGCTTCATTCAGCTCCGGTTCCCAACGATCAAGGCGA
GTTACATGATCCCCCATGTTGTGCAAAAAAGCGGTTAGCTCCTTCGGTCCTCCGATCGTTGTCAGAAGTA
AGTTGGCCGCAGTGTTATCACTCATGGTTATGGCAGCACTGCATAATTCTCTTACTGTCATGCCATCCGT
AAGATGCTTTTCTGTGACTGGTGAGTACTCAACCAAGTCATTCTGAGAATAGTGTATGCGGCGACCGAGT
TGCTCTTGCCCGGCGTCAATACGGGATAATACCGCGCCACATAGCAGAACTTTAAAAGTGCTCATCATTG
GAAAACGTTCTTCGGGGCGAAAACTCTCAAGGATCTTACCGCTGTTGAGATCCAGTTCGATGTAACCCAC
TCGTGCACCCAACTGATCTTCAGCATCTTTTACTTTCACCAGCGTTTCTGGGTGAGCAAAAACAGGAAGG
CAAAATGCCGCAAAAAAGGGAATAAGGGCGACACGGAAATGTTGAATACTCATACTCTTCCTTTTTCAAT
ATTATTGAAGCATTTATCAGGGTTATTGTCTCATGAGCGGATACATATTTGAATGTATTTAGAAAAATAA
ACAAATAGGGGTTCCGCGCACATTTCCCCGAAAAGTGCCACCTG
[124 nt withheld, positions 6765-6888]
C
[91 nt withheld, positions 6890-6980]
A
[49 nt withheld, positions 6982-7030]
CCTTTGACGTTGGAGTCCACGTTCTTT
[37 nt withheld, positions 7058-7094]
ACCCTATCTCGGTCTATTCTTTTGATTTATAAGGGATTTTGCCGATTTCGGCCTATTGGTTAAAAAATGA
GCTGATTTAACAAAAATTTAACGCGAATTTTAACAAAATATTAACGCTTACAATTT
Features (pLannotate 1.2.2; 22 found; start..end, strand, type, name):
      4..158     -  CDS            lacZα (fragment): LacZα fragment of β-galactosidase; lacZ fragment
    318..697     +  enhancer       CMV enhancer: human cytomegalovirus immediate early enhancer
    699..898     +  promoter       CMV promoter: human cytomegalovirus (CMV) immediate early promoter
    931..996     +  CDS            3xFLAG: three tandem FLAG® epitope tags, followed by an enterokinase cleavage site
   1018..1968    +  CDS            PPP1CC: PP1G_HUMAN - Experimental evidence at protein level: Swiss-Prot protein existence level 1. Protein phosphatase that associates with over 200 regulatory proteins to form highly specific holoenzymes which dephosphorylate hundreds of biological targets. Protein phosphatase 1 (PP1) is essential for cell division, and participates in the regulation of glycogen metabolism, muscle contractility and protein synthesis. Dephosphorylates RPS6KB1. Involved in regulation of ionic conductances and long-term synaptic plasticity. May play an important role in dephosphorylating substrates such as the postsynap
   1979..2601    +  polyA_signal   hGH poly(A) signal: human growth hormone polyadenylation signal
   2643..2940    +  promoter       SV40 promoter: SV40 enhancer and early promoter
   2994..3785    +  CDS            neo: KKA2_KLEPN - Also known as kan, nptII. Experimental evidence at protein level: Swiss-Prot protein existence level 1. Resistance to kanamycin, neomycin, paromomycin, ribostamycin, butirosin and gentamicin B. From Klebsiella pneumoniae.
   3809..4186    +  CDS            ble: BLE_KLEPN - Experimental evidence at protein level: Swiss-Prot protein existence level 1. Binding protein with a strong affinity to the bleomycin family of antibiotics. Binds to CL990; an antimitotic-antibiotic compound. From Klebsiella pneumoniae.
   4228..4287    +  CDS            str (fragment): STR_KLEPN - Protein inferred from homology: Swiss-Prot protein existence level 3. The aminoglycoside phosphotransferases achieve inactivation of their antibiotic substrates by phosphorylation. From Klebsiella pneumoniae.
   4310..4333    -  rep_origin     CloDF13 ori (fragment): Plasmids containing the CloDF13 (CDF) origin of replication can be propagated in E. coli cells that contain additional plasmids with compatible origins.
   4334..4417    +  CDS            large T antigen (fragment): large T antigen from SV40 (simian virus 40)
   4440..4574    +  polyA_signal   SV40 poly(A) signal: SV40 polyadenylation signal
   4580..4598    -  promoter       T7 promoter: promoter for bacteriophage T7 RNA polymerase
   4636..4652    -  protein_bind   lac operator: The lac repressor binds to the lac operator to inhibit transcription in E. coli. This inhibition can be relieved by adding lactose or isopropyl-β-D-thiogalactopyranoside (IPTG). lac repressor encoded by lacI
   4660..4690    -  promoter       lac promoter: promoter for the E. coli lac operon
   4705..4726    -  protein_bind   CAP binding site: CAP binding activates transcription in the presence of cAMP. E. coli catabolite activator protein
   4739..4831    -  CDS            lacI (fragment): lac repressor; lacI; The lac repressor binds to the lac operator to inhibit transcription in E. coli. This inhibition can be relieved by adding lactose or isopropyl-β-D-thiogalactopyranoside (IPTG).
   5014..5602    -  rep_origin     ori: high-copy-number ColE1/pMB1/pBR322/pUC origin of replication
   5773..6633    -  CDS            AmpR: β-lactamase; bla; confers resistance to ampicillin, carbenicillin, and related antibiotics
   6634..6738    -  promoter       AmpR promoter: bla
   6765..7193    +  rep_origin     f1 ori (sequence partly withheld): f1 bacteriophage origin of replication; arrow indicates direction of (+) strand synthesis
