[The description below was written by a language model from this plasmid's Addgene catalogue record and pLannotate feature annotations shown in this document.]
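Description:
Flag-neo-PP1-Gamma is a mammalian expression plasmid built on the commercial p3XFLAG-CMV-10 backbone, and the sequenced construct is about 7.2 kb. It is propagated in E. coli as a high-copy plasmid through a ColE1/pUC-type origin, with ampicillin selection provided by a β-lactamase gene under its own promoter. An f1 phage origin is also present, along with residual cloning-vector elements: lacZα and lacI fragments, the lac promoter and operator, and a T7 promoter. These have no evident role in expressing the insert.

The payload is the human PPP1CC coding sequence, which encodes isoform 1 of the protein phosphatase 1 gamma catalytic subunit. It was PCR-amplified and cloned between the HindIII and BamHI sites so that it sits downstream of the backbone's N-terminal 3xFLAG epitope, which includes an enterokinase cleavage site. The human cytomegalovirus immediate-early enhancer and promoter drive transcription of the fusion, and the human growth hormone polyadenylation signal terminates it. A separate cassette places the neomycin phosphotransferase gene under the SV40 enhancer/early promoter with an SV40 poly(A) signal, allowing G418 selection of stably transfected cells. The annotation also detects a bleomycin-binding protein gene and a streptomycin phosphotransferase fragment immediately after neo, which probably came along with the neo segment, although the record lists only neomycin as a selectable marker.

The construct is intended for transient or stable expression of epitope-tagged PP1γ in mammalian cells. The 3xFLAG tag allows the phosphatase to be detected or immunoprecipitated with anti-FLAG reagents. The record does not describe specific downstream experiments.
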