Addgene plasmid #171270: Flag-neo-PP1-Gamma
Purpose: Mammalian expression of 3x-Flag-tagged human PP1 gamma catalytic subunit isoform 1
Depositing lab: Steven Balk. Depositing organization: Beth Israel Deaconess Medical Center.
Backbone
  Vector backbone: p3XFLAG-CMV-10
  Backbone manufacturer: Sigma-Aldrich
  Backbone size w/o insert (bp): 6400
  Vector type: Mammalian Expression
  Selectable markers: Neomycin (select with G418)
Growth in bacteria
  Bacterial resistance: Ampicillin, 100 μg/mL
  Growth temperature: 37°C
  Growth strain: DH5alpha
  Copy number: High Copy
Gene/Insert
  Gene/Insert name: 3x-Flag-tagged human PP1 gamma catalytic subunit isoform 1 (alt names: PP1-Gamma; PPP1CC)
  Species: H. sapiens (human)
  Insert size (bp): 1000
  Entrez Gene: PPP1CC (a.k.a. PP-1G, PP1C, PPP1G)
  Promoter: CMV
  Tag / fusion protein: Flag (N terminal on backbone)
  Cloning method: Restriction Enzyme; 5′ cloning site HindIII (unknown if destroyed); 3′ cloning site BamHI (unknown if destroyed)
  Sequencing primers: 5′ CMV_fwd_primer
Resource information
  A portion of this plasmid was derived from a plasmid made by: Origene
Terms and licenses: Academic/Nonprofit Terms; Industry Terms: Not Available to Industry
Depositor comments: The construction is based on PCR amplification using Pfu DNA polymerase.
How to cite: Flag-neo-PP1-Gamma was a gift from Steven Balk (Addgene plasmid # 171270 ; http://n2t.net/addgene:171270 ; RRID:Addgene_171270)
